Addgene plasmid #231322: pNDGG053
Purpose: (Empty Backbone) BEVA Golden Gate cloning vector; BEVA2.0 Broad host range plasmid with stability. L1-pBBR1-Km-par-ELT4; GG assembly from pOGG004, pNDGG001, pOGG011, pOGG012, and pOGG014, NmR/KmR
Depositing lab: Barney Geddes. Depositing organization: North Dakota State University. Publication: BEVA2.0: modular assembly of golden gate-compatible vectors with expanded utility for genetic engineering. Geddes BA, Williamson R, Schumacher J, Ardi A, Levin G, Cervenka E, Huang R, diCenzo G. Can J Microbiol. 2025 Jan 1;71:1-13. doi: 10.1139/cjm-2024-0246. PubMed 39919271.
Backbone
  Vector backbone: NA
  Vector type: Bacterial Expression
Growth in bacteria
  Bacterial resistance: Kanamycin, 50 μg/mL
  Growth temperature: 37°C
  Growth strain: DH5alpha
  Copy number: High Copy
Gene/Insert
  Gene/Insert name: None
Terms and licenses: Academic/Nonprofit Terms; Industry Terms: Not Available to Industry
How to cite: pNDGG053 was a gift from Barney Geddes (Addgene plasmid # 231322 ; http://n2t.net/addgene:231322 ; RRID:Addgene_231322)
