[The description below was written by a language model from this plasmid's Addgene catalogue record and pLannotate feature annotations shown in this document.]
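Description:
pNDGG053 is an empty Golden Gate cloning backbone from the BEVA2.0 (Bacterial Expression Vector Archive) modular vector system. It is a 6,052 bp broad-host-range plasmid, described in the record as a level 1 vector with the module composition pBBR1-Km-par-ELT4, and was itself built by Golden Gate assembly from five part plasmids. It replicates through the pBBR1 oriV together with its cognate Rep protein, a replicon originally from Bordetella bronchiseptica that functions in many Gram-negative bacteria. Selection uses the neo (nptII) aminoglycoside phosphotransferase, which confers kanamycin and neomycin resistance. The short Tn5 transposase fragment annotated upstream of this gene probably reflects the Tn5 origin of the cassette. An IncP oriT allows the plasmid to be mobilised by conjugation when transfer functions are supplied in trans.

The "par" stability module corresponds to the RK2-type partitioning region annotated here: parA and parB on one strand, and the divergently oriented parDE type II toxin-antitoxin pair on the other. ParE poisons DNA gyrase and ParD neutralises it, so cells that lose the plasmid are killed after segregation. This helps maintain the plasmid in the absence of antibiotic selection, which fits the record's description of a plasmid "with stability".

The cloning site is a lac promoter/operator-driven lacZα cassette containing a pUC-type polylinker, bracketed by the rrnB T1 and lambda t0 terminators. In vectors of this kind, the lacZα cassette is normally displaced by the incoming assembly, allowing blue/white screening. The specific type IIS enzymes and overhangs are not stated in the record. No insert is present, and the vector is intended as a recipient for assembling constructs to be used in diverse bacterial hosts.
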