Features (pLannotate 1.2.2; 18 found; start..end, strand, type, name):
    115..423     -  CDS            parE: PARE_ECOLX - Experimental evidence at protein level: Swiss-Prot protein existence level 1. Toxin component of a type II toxin-antitoxin (TA) system involved in plasmid partition. Acts by inhibiting DNA gyrase, converting supercoiled plasmid DNA into a singly cleaved linear form in an ATP-dependent fashion. To do so it probably interacts with one of the gyrase subunits. Gyrase inhibition is prevented by antitoxin ParD, and is reversed in vitro by incubation with ParD. In cells that have lost the plasmid filamentation and growth inhibition occur; this is suppressed when ParD is supplied in trans
    423..671     -  CDS            parD: PARD_ECOLX - Experimental evidence at protein level: Swiss-Prot protein existence level 1. Antitoxin component of a type II toxin-antitoxin (TA) system involved in plasmid partition. Inhibits the anti-DNA gyrase activity of toxin ParE; reverses and restores gyrase catalytic activity in vitro. The parDE operon alone is capable of stabilizing an RK2-derived minireplicon under defined growth conditions in several different Gram- negative bacteria. It does so by the post-segregational killing (PSK) of plasmid-free cells, also referred to as a plasmid addiction system. Binds its own promoter, autor
    800..1642    +  CDS            parB: PARB4_ECOLX - Protein predicted: Swiss-Prot protein existence level 4. Involved in plasmid partition. From Escherichia coli.
   1606..2262    +  CDS            parA: PARA4_ECOLX - Protein inferred from homology: Swiss-Prot protein existence level 3. Involved in plasmid partition. From Escherichia coli.
   2422..2508    -  terminator     rrnB T1 terminator: Escherichia coli rrnB; transcription terminator T1 from the E. coli rrnB gene
   2541..2583    +  CDS            lacI (fragment): lac repressor; lacI; The lac repressor binds to the lac operator to inhibit transcription in E. coli. This inhibition can be relieved by adding lactose or isopropyl-β-D-thiogalactopyranoside (IPTG).
   2596..2617    +  protein_bind   CAP binding site: CAP binding activates transcription in the presence of cAMP. E. coli catabolite activator protein
   2632..2662    +  promoter       lac promoter: promoter for the E. coli lac operon
   2670..2686    +  protein_bind   lac operator: The lac repressor binds to the lac operator to inhibit transcription in E. coli. This inhibition can be relieved by adding lactose or isopropyl-β-D-thiogalactopyranoside (IPTG). lac repressor encoded by lacI
   2723..2779    -  misc_feature   MCS: pUC18/19 multiple cloning site
   2776..2933    +  CDS            lacZα (fragment): LacZα fragment of β-galactosidase; lacZ fragment
   2939..3038    -  misc_feature   bom (fragment): basis of mobility region from pBR322
   3134..3228    +  terminator     lambda t0 terminator: transcription terminator from phage lambda
   3237..3446    +  CDS            tnpA (fragment): TN5P_ECOLX - Also known as tnp. Experimental evidence at protein level: Swiss-Prot protein existence level 1. Mediates transposition of transposon Tn5 by a 'cut and paste' mechanism. First, the monomeric transposase binds the 19 bp inverted DNA repeats flanking the transposon. Then, dimerization of the DNA- bound transposase creates a synaptic DNA complex. After nicking of the first DNA strand, excision of the transposon proceeds through a series of intermediates. The transposase then mediates the insertion of the transposon at a new site by strand transfer. The activity of the wild- type tran
   3478..4269    +  CDS            neo: KKA2_KLEPN - Also known as kan, nptII. Experimental evidence at protein level: Swiss-Prot protein existence level 1. Resistance to kanamycin, neomycin, paromomycin, ribostamycin, butirosin and gentamicin B. From Klebsiella pneumoniae.
   4412..4520    +  oriT           oriT: incP origin of transfer
   4531..5193    -  CDS            pBBR1 Rep: replication protein for the broad-host-range plasmid pBBR1 from Bordetella bronchiseptica
   5194..5965    -  rep_origin     pBBR1 oriV: replication origin of the broad-host-range plasmid pBBR1 from Bordetella bronchiseptica; requires the pBBR1 Rep protein for replication
>Addgene plasmid #231322 | pNDGG053 | addgene full sequence | sequence record 462969 | Addgene NGS Result
TTACTGCATGAGCTTGTGGAAGTGTGCTGAGCATAAATGATTCTCCTAGCTGTTCTTTGGGTAAGTACGC
CATCAGGACGTTGTGAGTGGCGCGATTTTTAGCGGCTGAAATCAGCCCTTGAGCCTGTCGGCAAGTCGCG
TCATGAGGTCCATGCGCTCATGCAGGATCGCCACGACCAACGCGGGTTCGCCCGCACGCGGCAGGCAAAA
AACGTAGTGGTGTTCGCAGCGGGCCATCCGCAGCGCGGGAAAGAGTTCGCTCATGTCCTTAAACGGGCCT
TCGCCGGCGGCAAGCCTGGCTATGCCCTGTTCCAGCTTAGCGATATAGCGGCGCACCTGCGCCGCGCCCC
ACTCCCGGCGCGTGTAGCGGATGATGCCGCGTAGATCGGCTTCGGCCTCAGCCGTGAGGATGTAGGCCGT
CAAGCGCGATCCCCGCTGAGTTCTTCATCAAGAATTTCGCCGACGCTCTTGGTGGACACCTTGCCGGCAA
GCCCATCGTTGATGCGGTTCCCCAGCATGGTTTTCAGTTCCTGCCATGCCTGATCGGCATCAGCGTCACC
GGGGAACAGACGTTCGAGGGCGTATTGCTTAATGGTCTTGCCCTGCAAGGCGGCCAGGGCTTTCAGGCTC
TGGTGCTGCTGGTCCGTCATGTCGATTGTCAGGCGGCTCATTGGATAACCTCCATAAAATACACGTAACC
ACATTAGCACATATGTGGGCGTGAGGCTACAGCGCGAGGCGCATTAAGGTCGGGAAAATGCGCTAGGCGC
ATTTAAATTGCGTATTGCTGTAATGCGCCATGCCGGCTAGACTAGGCCCAAATGGGTATACCCAATTTGA
CCAAGGGGGACGCGATGAGGGCGGCCAAGCACTACCGACAACTTCTATCCATCGACTTCAACATCGAGGC
GCTGGCCTTCGTGCCTGGACCCGACGGCACACGCGGCCGGCGCATCCACGTCCTGGGGCGCGAGGTCCGC
GACCGGCCCGGCCTGGTCGAGTACCTTTCGCCGGCGTTCGGCTCGCGGGTGGCGCTGGACGGCTACTGCA
AGGCCAATTTCGATGCAGTGCTGCACCTGGCGTACCCCGATCATCAGCAATGGGGCCACGCATGAAGCGC
CGAAGCTACGCCATGCTGCGCGCCGCTGCCGCGCTGGCCGTCCTGGTCGTTGCCTCGCCGGCATGGGCCG
AGCTGCGCGGCGAGGTCGTGCGCATCATCGACGGCGACACCATCGACGTGCTGGTAGACAAGCAGCCGGT
GCGCGTGCGCCTGGTGGACATTGACGCGCCGGAAAAGCGGCAAGCCTTCGGCGAACGTGCGCGCCAGGCG
CTGGCCGGCATGGTGTTCCGCCGGCACGTCCTGGTCGACGAGAAGGACACCGACCGTTACGGCCGCACGC
TGGGCACCGTCTGGGTCAACATGGAGCTGGCCAGCCGGCCGCCGCAGCCGCGCAACGTCAACGCCGCGAT
GGTTCACCAGGGCATGGCGTGGGCCTATCGCTTCCACGGCCGCGCGGCCGACCCTGAAATGCTGCGGCTC
GAACAGGAGGCGCGAGGCAAGCGCGTCGGCCTCTGGTCCGATCCGCACGCCGTCGAGCCGTGGAAATGGC
GACGCGAGAGCAACAACCGGAGGGACGAAGGTTGAAGGTCGCCCGCATCTACCTGCGCGCCAGTACGGAC
GAGCAGAATCTTGAACGCCAGGAGAGCCTTGTAGCGGCCACGCGGGCCGCCGGGTACTACGTCGCCGGCA
TCTACCGCGAGAAGGCGTCCGGCGCACGCGCCGACCGGCCCGAGCTGCTGCGCATGATCGCGGACCTGCA
ACCTGGTGAAGTCGTCGTTGCGGAGAAGATCGACCGCATCAGCCGCTTGCCGTTGGCCGAGGCCGAGCGC
CTGGTTGCGTCGATCCGGGCCAAAGGGGCCAAGCTGGCCGTGCCTGGCGTGGTGGACCTGTCGGAGCTGG
CCGCCGAGGCGAACGGAGTGGCGAAAATCGTTCTGGAATCCGTCCAGGACATGCTTTTGAAGCTCGCCTT
GCAGATGGCCCGCGACGACTACGAGGATCGGCGCGAGCGTCAACGTCAGGGTGTCCAGTTGGCGAAGGCC
GCCGGCCGCTACACCGGCCGCAAACGTGACGCCGGCATGCACGACCGCATCATCACGCTTCGCTCCGGCG
GATCGAGCATTGCCAAGACGGCCAAGCTGGTCGGATGCAGCCCGAGCCAGGTCAAACGAGTGTGGGCGGC
CTGGAACGCGCAGCAGCAAAAATAAAGCCGGGCAGTGCCCGGCTTTTCTCACCTTTTCGCGTCCCGCAGG
GCCGCTGCGAGCGCCCTACCTAGATCCTCGCTTTCCCCCTCGGTGTAGTCCGGCCAGGGCACGAAGGGCG
CGGATGCGAACCTGTTGAGCAGGTCAGATCTAGGGCGGCGGATTTGTCCTACTCAGGAGAGCGTTCACCG
ACAAACAACAGATAAAACGAAAGGCCCAGTCTTTCGACTGAGCCTTTCGTTTTATTTGATGCCTGCCGAA
TTCGGATCCGGAGTGAGACCGCAGCTGGCACGACAGGTTTGCCGACTGGAAAGCGGGCAGTGAGCGCAAC
GCAATTAATGTGAGTTAGCTCACTCATTAGGCACCCCAGGCTTTACACTTTATGCTTCCGGCTCGTATGT
TGTGTGGAATTGTGAGCGGATAACAATTTCACACAGGAAACAGCTATGACCATGATTACGCCAAGCTTGC
ATGCCTGCAGGTCGACTCTAGAGGATCCCCGGGTACCGAGCTCGAATTCACTGGCCGTCGTTTTACAACG
TCGTGACTGGGAAAACCCTGGCGTTACCCAACTTAATCGCCTTGCAGCACATCCCCCTTTCGCCAGCTGG
CGTAATAGCGAAGAGGCCCGCACCGATCGCCCTTCCCAACAGTTGCGCAGCCTGAATGGCGAATGGCGCC
TGATGCGGTATTTTCTCCTTACGCATCTGTGCGGTATTTCACACCGCATATGGTGCACTCTCAGTACAAT
CTGCTCTGATGCCGCATAGTTAAGCCAGCCCCGACACCCGCCAACACCCGCTGACGCGCCCTGACGGGCT
TGTCTGCTCCCGGCATCCGCTTACAGACAAGCTGTGACGGTCTCACGCTCTTGGACTCCTGTTGATAGAT
CCAGTAATGACCTCAGAACTCCATCTGGATTTGTTCAGAACGCTCGGTTGCCGCCGGGCGTTTTTTATTG
GTGAGAATCCAGGCAATATCTGGACAAGGGAAAACGCAAGCGCAAAGAGAAAGCAGGTAGCTTGCAGTGG
GCTTACATGGCGATAGCTAGACTGGGCGGTTTTATGGACAGCAAGCGAACCGGAATTGCCAGCTGGGGCG
CCCTCTGGTAAGGTTGGGAAGCCCTGCAAAGTAAACTGGATGGCTTTCTTGCCGCCAAGGATCTGATGGC
GCAGGGGATCAAGATCTGATCAAGAGACAGGATGAGGATCGTTTCGCATGATTGAACAAGATGGATTGCA
CGCAGGTTCTCCGGCCGCTTGGGTGGAGAGGCTATTCGGCTATGACTGGGCACAACAGACAATCGGCTGC
TCTGATGCCGCCGTGTTCCGGCTGTCAGCGCAGGGGCGCCCGGTTCTTTTTGTCAAGACCGACCTGTCCG
GTGCCCTGAATGAACTGCAGGACGAGGCAGCGCGGCTATCGTGGCTGGCCACGACGGGCGTTCCTTGCGC
AGCTGTGCTCGACGTTGTCACTGAAGCGGGAAGGGACTGGCTGCTATTGGGCGAAGTGCCGGGGCAGGAT
CTCCTGTCATCTCACCTTGCTCCTGCCGAGAAAGTATCCATCATGGCTGATGCAATGCGGCGGCTGCATA
CGCTTGATCCGGCTACCTGCCCATTCGACCACCAAGCGAAACATCGCATCGAGCGAGCACGTACTCGGAT
GGAAGCCGGTCTTGTCGATCAGGATGATCTGGACGAAGAGCATCAGGGGCTCGCGCCAGCCGAACTGTTC
GCCAGGCTCAAGGCGCGCATGCCCGACGGCGAGGATCTCGTCGTGACCCATGGCGATGCCTGCTTGCCGA
ATATCATGGTGGAAAATGGCCGCTTTTCTGGATTCATCGACTGTGGCCGGCTGGGTGTGGCGGACCGCTA
TCAGGACATAGCGTTGGCTACCCGTGATATTGCTGAAGAGCTTGGCGGCGAATGGGCTGACCGCTTCCTC
GTGCTTTACGGTATCGCCGCTCCCGATTCGCAGCGCATCGCCTTCTATCGCCTTCTTGACGAGTTCTTCT
GAACTACTTTTCCGCTGCATAACCCTGCTTCGGGGTCATTATAGCGATTTTTTCGGTATATCCATCCTTT
TTCGCACGATATACAGGATTTTGCCAAAGGGTTCGTGTAGACTTTCCTTGGTGTATCCAACGGCGTCAGC
CGGGCAGGATAGGTGAAGTAGGCCCACCCGCGAGCGGGTGTTCCTTCTTCACTGTCCCTTATTCGCACCT
GGCGGTGCTCAACGGGAATCCTGCTCTGCGAGGCTGGCCGTAGGCCGGCCCTACCGGCGCGGCAGCGTTA
CCCGTGTCGGCGGCTCCAACGGCTCGCCATCGTCCAGAAAACACGGCTCATCGGGCATCGGCAGGCGCTG
CTGCCCGCGCCGTTCCCATTCCTCCGTTTCGGTCAAGGCTGGCAGGTCTGGTTCCATGCCCGGAATGCCG
GGCTGGCTGGGCGGCTCCTCGCCGGGGCCGGTCGGTAGTTGCTGCTCGCCCGGATACAGGGTCGGGATGC
GGCGCAGGTCGCCATGCCCCAACAGCGATTCGTCCTGGTCGTCGTGATCAACCACCACGGCGGCACTGAA
CACCGACAGGCGCAACTGGTCGCGGGGCTGGCCCCACGCCACGCGGTCATTGACCACGTAGGCCGACACG
GTGCCGGGGCCGTTGAGCTTCACGACGGAGATCCAGCGCTCGGCCACCAAGTCCTTGACTGCGTATTGGA
CCGTCCGCAAAGAACGTCCGATGAGCTTGGAAAGAGTCTTTTGGCTGACCACCACGGCGTTCTGGTGGCC
CATCTGCGCGACGAGGTGATGCAGCAGCATTGCCGCCGTGGGTTTCCTCGCAATAAGCCCGGCCCACGCC
TCATGCGCTTTGCGTTCCGTTTGGACCCAGTGACCGGGCTTGTTCTTGGCTTGAATGCCGATTTCTCTGG
ACTGCGTGGCCATGCTTATCTCCATGCGGTAGGGGTGCCGCACGGTTGCGGCACCATGCGCAATCAGCTG
CAACTTTTCGGCAGCGCGACAACAATTATGCGTTGCGTAAAAGTGGCAGTCAATTACAGATTTTCTTTAA
CCTACGCAATGAGCTATTGCGGGGGGTGCCGCAATGAGCTGTTGCGTACCCCCCTTTTTTAAGTTGTTGA
TTTTTAAGTCTTTCGCATTTCGCCCTATATCTAGTTCTTTGGTGCCCAAAGAAGGGCACCCCTGCGGGGT
TCCCCCACGCCTTCGGCGCGGCTCCCCCTCCGGCAAAAAGTGGCCCCTCCGGGGCTTGTTGATCGACTGC
GCGGCCTTCGGCCTTGCCCAAGGTGGCGCTGCCCCCTTGGAACCCCCGCACTCGCCGCCGTGAGGCTCGG
GGGGCAGGCGGGCGGGCTTCGCCCTTCGACTGCCCCCACTCGCATAGGCTTGGGTCGTTCCAGGCGCGTC
AAGGCCAAGCCGCTGCGCGGTCGCTGCGCGAGCCTTGACCCGCCTTCCTCTTGGTGTCCAACCGGCAAGC
GAAGCGCGCAGGCCGCAGGCCGGAGGCTTTTCCCCAGAGAAAATTAAAAAAATTGATGGGGCAAGGCCGC
AGGCCGCGCAGTTGGAGCCGGTGGGTATGTGGTCGAAGGCTGGGTAGCCGGTGGGCAATCCCTGTGGTCA
AGCTCGTGGGCAGGCGCAGCCTGTCCATCAGCTTGTCCAGCAGGGTTGTCCACGGGCCGAGCGAAGCGAG
CCAGCCGGTGGCCGCTCGCGGCCATCGTCCACATATCCACGGGCTGGCAAGGGAGCGCAGCGACCGCGCA
GGGCGAAGCCCGGAGAGCAAGCCCGTAGGGGG
